Addgene plasmid #178840: pFLAG-CMV4-ZIKV-PrM
Purpose: Mammalian expression of ZIKV ORF
Depositing lab: Judy Lieberman. Depositing organization: Boston Children's Hospital. Publication: Decidual NK cells kill Zika virus-infected trophoblasts. Sen Santara S, Crespo AC, Mulik S, Ovies C, Boulenouar S, Strominger JL, Lieberman J. Proc Natl Acad Sci U S A. 2021 Nov 23;118(47):e2115410118. doi: 10.1073/pnas.2115410118. PubMed 34785597.
Backbone
  Vector backbone: pFLAG-CMV-4
  Vector type: Mammalian Expression
Growth in bacteria
  Bacterial resistance: Ampicillin, 100 μg/mL
  Growth temperature: 37°C
  Growth strain: DH5alpha
  Copy number: High Copy
Gene/Insert
  Gene/Insert name: ZIKV-PrM
  Species: Zika Virus
  Cloning method: Restriction Enzyme; 5′ cloning site unknown (unknown if destroyed)
Terms and licenses: Academic/Nonprofit Terms; Industry Terms: Not Available to Industry
Depositor comments: Sequence from PRVABC59 genome (GenBank Sequence Accession:KX377337)
How to cite: pFLAG-CMV4-ZIKV-PrM was a gift from Judy Lieberman (Addgene plasmid # 178840 ; http://n2t.net/addgene:178840 ; RRID:Addgene_178840)
