[The description below was written by a language model from this plasmid's Addgene catalogue record and pLannotate feature annotations shown in this document.]
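Description:
pFLAG-CMV4-ZIKV-PrM is a mammalian expression plasmid of about 6 kb, catalogued on the pFLAG-CMV-4 backbone, that carries the precursor membrane (prM) coding region of Zika virus. According to the depositor, the sequence was taken from the PRVABC59 strain genome. It is propagated in E. coli as a high-copy plasmid through a ColE1/pUC-type origin and selected with ampicillin via the β-lactamase gene. An f1 origin is also present, as are small remnants of lac regulatory sequence and a pBR322 bom fragment, which are backbone leftovers.

The payload is driven by the human cytomegalovirus immediate-early enhancer and promoter, followed by a T7 promoter, which could support in vitro transcription, and terminated by a bovine growth hormone polyadenylation signal. The insert is annotated as a roughly 580 nt fragment matching the Zika virus polyprotein. The automated annotation text describes NS5 functions only because it is the generic polyprotein entry, and the catalogue identifies the segment as prM. The short "HIV-1 LTR" hit just after the CMV promoter is probably also an annotation artefact. The backbone name implies an N-terminal FLAG epitope, but no FLAG tag appears in the feature table, and the record does not confirm whether the insert is tagged. The cloning sites are also not recorded. A separate SV40 early promoter–neomycin phosphotransferase–SV40 poly(A) cassette allows G418 selection of stably transfected mammalian cells.

The stated purpose is mammalian expression of an individual Zika virus open reading frame, and the plasmid was deposited with a study of decidual natural killer cell killing of Zika-infected trophoblasts.
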