Features (pLannotate 1.2.2; 20 found; start..end, strand, type, name):
     86..415     +  promoter       SV40 promoter: SV40 enhancer and early promoter
    482..1273    +  CDS            neo: KKA2_KLEPN - Also known as kan, nptII. Experimental evidence at protein level: Swiss-Prot protein existence level 1. Resistance to kanamycin, neomycin, paromomycin, ribostamycin, butirosin and gentamicin B. From Klebsiella pneumoniae.
   1297..1455    +  CDS            ble (fragment): BLE_KLEPN - Experimental evidence at protein level: Swiss-Prot protein existence level 1. Binding protein with a strong affinity to the bleomycin family of antibiotics. Binds to CL990; an antimitotic-antibiotic compound. From Klebsiella pneumoniae.
   1450..1571    +  polyA_signal   SV40 poly(A) signal: SV40 polyadenylation signal
   1644..1660    -  protein_bind   lac operator: The lac repressor binds to the lac operator to inhibit transcription in E. coli. This inhibition can be relieved by adding lactose or isopropyl-β-D-thiogalactopyranoside (IPTG). lac repressor encoded by lacI
   1668..1698    -  promoter       lac promoter: promoter for the E. coli lac operon
   1713..1734    -  protein_bind   CAP binding site: CAP binding activates transcription in the presence of cAMP. E. coli catabolite activator protein
   1747..1839    -  CDS            lacI (fragment): lac repressor; lacI; The lac repressor binds to the lac operator to inhibit transcription in E. coli. This inhibition can be relieved by adding lactose or isopropyl-β-D-thiogalactopyranoside (IPTG).
   2022..2610    -  rep_origin     ori: high-copy-number ColE1/pMB1/pBR322/pUC origin of replication
   2781..3641    -  CDS            AmpR: β-lactamase; bla; confers resistance to ampicillin, carbenicillin, and related antibiotics
   3642..3746    -  promoter       AmpR promoter: bla
   3805..3857    -  misc_feature   bom (fragment): basis of mobility region from pBR322
   4012..4391    +  enhancer       CMV enhancer: human cytomegalovirus immediate early enhancer
   4392..4595    +  promoter       CMV promoter: human cytomegalovirus (CMV) immediate early promoter
   4591..4624    +  LTR            5' LTR (truncated) (fragment): truncated 5' long terminal repeat (LTR) from HIV-1
   4640..4658    +  promoter       T7 promoter: promoter for bacteriophage T7 RNA polymerase
   4715..5296    +  CDS            POLG_ZIKVF (fragment): Experimental evidence at protein level: Swiss-Prot protein existence level 1. [RNA-directed RNA polymerase NS5]: Replicates the viral (+) and (-) RNA genome, and performs the capping of genomes in the cytoplasm (PubMed:30951555). Methylates viral RNA cap at guanine N-7 and ribose 2'-O positions. Once sufficient NS5 is expressed, binds to the cap-proximal structure and inhibits further translation of the viral genome (By similarity). Besides its role in RNA genome replication, also prevents the establishment of a cellular antiviral state by blocking the interferon-alpha/beta (IFN-alpha/beta) si
   5367..5591    +  polyA_signal   bGH poly(A) signal: bovine growth hormone polyadenylation signal
   5595..5616    +  promoter       SV40 promoter (fragment): SV40 enhancer and early promoter
   5637..72      +  rep_origin     f1 ori (across the origin) (sequence partly withheld): f1 bacteriophage origin of replication; arrow indicates direction of (+) strand synthesis
>Addgene plasmid #178840 | pFLAG-CMV4-ZIKV-PrM | addgene full sequence | sequence record 358511 | Addgene NGS Result
TATAAGGGATTTTGCCGATTTCGGCCTATTGGTTAAAAAATGAGCTGATTTAACAAAAATTTAACGCGAA
TTAATTCTGTGGAATGTGTGTCAGTTAGGGTGTGGAAAGTCCCCAGGCTCCCCAGCAGGCAGAAGTATGC
AAAGCATGCATCTCAATTAGTCAGCAACCAGGTGTGGAAAGTCCCCAGGCTCCCCAGCAGGCAGAAGTAT
GCAAAGCATGCATCTCAATTAGTCAGCAACCATAGTCCCGCCCCTAACTCCGCCCATCCCGCCCCTAACT
CCGCCCAGTTCCGCCCATTCTCCGCCCCATGGCTGACTAATTTTTTTTATTTATGCAGAGGCCGAGGCCG
CCTCTGCCTCTGAGCTATTCCAGAAGTAGTGAGGAGGCTTTTTTGGAGGCCTAGGCTTTTGCAAAAAGCT
CCCGGGAGCTTGTATATCCATTTTCGGATCTGATCAAGAGACAGGATGAGGATCGTTTCGCATGATTGAA
CAAGATGGATTGCACGCAGGTTCTCCGGCCGCTTGGGTGGAGAGGCTATTCGGCTATGACTGGGCACAAC
AGACAATCGGCTGCTCTGATGCCGCCGTGTTCCGGCTGTCAGCGCAGGGGCGCCCGGTTCTTTTTGTCAA
GACCGACCTGTCCGGTGCCCTGAATGAACTGCAGGACGAGGCAGCGCGGCTATCGTGGCTGGCCACGACG
GGCGTTCCTTGCGCAGCTGTGCTCGACGTTGTCACTGAAGCGGGAAGGGACTGGCTGCTATTGGGCGAAG
TGCCGGGGCAGGATCTCCTGTCATCTCACCTTGCTCCTGCCGAGAAAGTATCCATCATGGCTGATGCAAT
GCGGCGGCTGCATACGCTTGATCCGGCTACCTGCCCATTCGACCACCAAGCGAAACATCGCATCGAGCGA
GCACGTACTCGGATGGAAGCCGGTCTTGTCGATCAGGATGATCTGGACGAAGAGCATCAGGGGCTCGCGC
CAGCCGAACTGTTCGCCAGGCTCAAGGCGCGCATGCCCGACGGCGAGGATCTCGTCGTGACCCATGGCGA
TGCCTGCTTGCCGAATATCATGGTGGAAAATGGCCGCTTTTCTGGATTCATCGACTGTGGCCGGCTGGGT
GTGGCGGACCGCTATCAGGACATAGCGTTGGCTACCCGTGATATTGCTGAAGAGCTTGGCGGCGAATGGG
CTGACCGCTTCCTCGTGCTTTACGGTATCGCCGCTCCCGATTCGCAGCGCATCGCCTTCTATCGCCTTCT
TGACGAGTTCTTCTGAGCGGGACTCTGGGGTTCGAAATGACCGACCAAGCGACGCCCAACCTGCCATCAC
GAGATTTCGATTCCACCGCCGCCTTCTATGAAAGGTTGGGCTTCGGAATCGTTTTCCGGGACGCCGGCTG
GATGATCCTCCAGCGCGGGGATCTCATGCTGGAGTTCTTCGCCCACCCCAACTTGTTTATTGCAGCTTAT
AATGGTTACAAATAAAGCAATAGCATCACAAATTTCACAAATAAAGCATTTTTTTCACTGCATTCTAGTT
GTGGTTTGTCCAAACTCATCAATGTATCTTATCATGTCTGTATACCGTCGACCTCTAGCTAGAGCTTGGC
GTAATCATGGTCATAGCTGTTTCCTGTGTGAAATTGTTATCCGCTCACAATTCCACACAACATACGAGCC
GGAAGCATAAAGTGTAAAGCCTGGGGTGCCTAATGAGTGAGCTAACTCACATTAATTGCGTTGCGCTCAC
TGCCCGCTTTCCAGTCGGGAAACCTGTCGTGCCAGCTGCATTAATGAATCGGCCAACGCGCGGGGAGAGG
CGGTTTGCGTATTGGGCGCTCTTCCGCTTCCTCGCTCACTGACTCGCTGCGCTCGGTCGTTCGGCTGCGG
CGAGCGGTATCAGCTCACTCAAAGGCGGTAATACGGTTATCCACAGAATCAGGGGATAACGCAGGAAAGA
ACATGTGAGCAAAAGGCCAGCAAAAGGCCAGGAACCGTAAAAAGGCCGCGTTGCTGGCGTTTTTCCATAG
GCTCCGCCCCCCTGACGAGCATCACAAAAATCGACGCTCAAGTCAGAGGTGGCGAAACCCGACAGGACTA
TAAAGATACCAGGCGTTTCCCCCTGGAAGCTCCCTCGTGCGCTCTCCTGTTCCGACCCTGCCGCTTACCG
GATACCTGTCCGCCTTTCTCCCTTCGGGAAGCGTGGCGCTTTCTCATAGCTCACGCTGTAGGTATCTCAG
TTCGGTGTAGGTCGTTCGCTCCAAGCTGGGCTGTGTGCACGAACCCCCCGTTCAGCCCGACCGCTGCGCC
TTATCCGGTAACTATCGTCTTGAGTCCAACCCGGTAAGACACGACTTATCGCCACTGGCAGCAGCCACTG
GTAACAGGATTAGCAGAGCGAGGTATGTAGGCGGTGCTACAGAGTTCTTGAAGTGGTGGCCTAACTACGG
CTACACTAGAAGAACAGTATTTGGTATCTGCGCTCTGCTGAAGCCAGTTACCTTCGGAAAAAGAGTTGGT
AGCTCTTGATCCGGCAAACAAACCACCGCTGGTAGCGGTGGTTTTTTTGTTTGCAAGCAGCAGATTACGC
GCAGAAAAAAAGGATCTCAAGAAGATCCTTTGATCTTTTCTACGGGGTCTGACGCTCAGTGGAACGAAAA
CTCACGTTAAGGGATTTTGGTCATGAGATTATCAAAAAGGATCTTCACCTAGATCCTTTTAAATTAAAAA
TGAAGTTTTAAATCAATCTAAAGTATATATGAGTAAACTTGGTCTGACAGTTACCAATGCTTAATCAGTG
AGGCACCTATCTCAGCGATCTGTCTATTTCGTTCATCCATAGTTGCCTGACTCCCCGTCGTGTAGATAAC
TACGATACGGGAGGGCTTACCATCTGGCCCCAGTGCTGCAATGATACCGCGAGACCCACGCTCACCGGCT
CCAGATTTATCAGCAATAAACCAGCCAGCCGGAAGGGCCGAGCGCAGAAGTGGTCCTGCAACTTTATCCG
CCTCCATCCAGTCTATTAATTGTTGCCGGGAAGCTAGAGTAAGTAGTTCGCCAGTTAATAGTTTGCGCAA
CGTTGTTGCCATTGCTACAGGCATCGTGGTGTCACGCTCGTCGTTTGGTATGGCTTCATTCAGCTCCGGT
TCCCAACGATCAAGGCGAGTTACATGATCCCCCATGTTGTGCAAAAAAGCGGTTAGCTCCTTCGGTCCTC
CGATCGTTGTCAGAAGTAAGTTGGCCGCAGTGTTATCACTCATGGTTATGGCAGCACTGCATAATTCTCT
TACTGTCATGCCATCCGTAAGATGCTTTTCTGTGACTGGTGAGTACTCAACCAAGTCATTCTGAGAATAG
TGTATGCGGCGACCGAGTTGCTCTTGCCCGGCGTCAATACGGGATAATACCGCGCCACATAGCAGAACTT
TAAAAGTGCTCATCATTGGAAAACGTTCTTCGGGGCGAAAACTCTCAAGGATCTTACCGCTGTTGAGATC
CAGTTCGATGTAACCCACTCGTGCACCCAACTGATCTTCAGCATCTTTTACTTTCACCAGCGTTTCTGGG
TGAGCAAAAACAGGAAGGCAAAATGCCGCAAAAAAGGGAATAAGGGCGACACGGAAATGTTGAATACTCA
TACTCTTCCTTTTTCAATATTATTGAAGCATTTATCAGGGTTATTGTCTCATGAGCGGATACATATTTGA
ATGTATTTAGAAAAATAAACAAATAGGGGTTCCGCGCACATTTCCCCGAAAAGTGCCACCTGACGTCGAC
GGATCGGGAGATCTCCCGATCCCCTATGGTGCACTCTCAGTACAATCTGCTCTGATGCCGCATAGTTAAG
CCAGTATCTGCTCCCTGCTTGTGTGTTGGAGGTCGCTGAGTAGTGCGCGAGCAAAATTTAAGCTACAACA
AGGCAAGGCTTGACCGACAATTGCATGAAGAATCTGCTTAGGGTTAGGCGTTTTGCGCTGCTTCGCGATG
TACGGGCCAGATATACGCGTTGACATTGATTATTGACTAGTTATTAATAGTAATCAATTACGGGGTCATT
AGTTCATAGCCCATATATGGAGTTCCGCGTTACATAACTTACGGTAAATGGCCCGCCTGGCTGACCGCCC
AACGACCCCCGCCCATTGACGTCAATAATGACGTATGTTCCCATAGTAACGCCAATAGGGACTTTCCATT
GACGTCAATGGGTGGAGTATTTACGGTAAACTGCCCACTTGGCAGTACATCAAGTGTATCATATGCCAAG
TACGCCCCCTATTGACGTCAATGACGGTAAATGGCCCGCCTGGCATTATGCCCAGTACATGACCTTATGG
GACTTTCCTACTTGGCAGTACATCTACGTATTAGTCATCGCTATTACCATGGTGATGCGGTTTTGGCAGT
ACATCAATGGGCGTGGATAGCGGTTTGACTCACGGGGATTTCCAAGTCTCCACCCCATTGACGTCAATGG
GAGTTTGTTTTGGCACCAAAATCAACGGGACTTTCCAAAATGTCGTAACAACTCCGCCCCATTGACGCAA
ATGGGCGGTAGGCGTGTACGGTGGGAGGTCTATATAAGCAGAGCTCTCTGGCTAACTAGAGAACCCACTG
CTTACTGGCTTATCGAAATTAATACGACTCACTATAGGGAGACCCAAGCTGGCTAGCGTTTAAACTTAAG
CTTGGTACCGAGCTCGGATCCGCCGCCGCCATGGAGAAGAAGAGACGAGGCGCAGATACTAGTGTCGGAA
TTGTTGGCCTCCTGCTGACCACAGCTATGGCAGCGGAGGTCACTAGACGTGGGAGTGCATACTATATGTA
CTTGGACAGAAACGATGCTGGGGAGGCCATATCTTTTCCAACCACATTGGGGATGAATAAGTGTTATATA
CAGATCATGGATCTTGGACACATGTGTGATGCCACCATGAGCTATGAATGCCCTATGCTGGATGAGGGGG
TGGAACCAGATGACGTCGATTGTTGGTGCAACACGACGTCAACTTGGGTTGTGTACGGAACCTGCCATCA
CAAAAAAGGTGAAGCACGGAGATCTAGAAGAGCTGTGACGCTCCCCTCCCATTCCACCAGGAAGCTGCAA
ACGCGGTCGCAAACCTGGTTGGAATCAAGAGAATACACAAAGCACTTGATTAGAGTCGAAAATTGGATAT
TCAGGAACCCTGGCTTCGCGTTAGCAGCAGCTGCCATCGCTTGGCTTTTGGGAAGCTCAACGAGCCAAAA
AGTCATATACTTGGTCATGATACTGCTGATTGCCCCGGCATACAGCGACTACAAAGACGATGACGACAAG
TAGCTCGAGTCTAGAGGGCCCGTTTAAACCCGCTGATCAGCCTCGACTGTGCCTTCTAGTTGCCAGCCAT
CTGTTGTTTGCCCCTCCCCCGTGCCTTCCTTGACCCTGGAAGGTGCCACTCCCACTGTCCTTTCCTAATA
AAATGAGGAAATTGCATCGCATTGTCTGAGTAGGTGTCATTCTATTCTGGGGGGTGGGGTGGGGCAGGAC
AGCAAGGGGGAGGATTGGGAAGACAATAGCAGGCATGCTGGGGATGCGGTGGGCTCTATGGCTTCTGAGG
CGGAAAGAACCAGCTGGGGCTCTAGGGGGTATCCCC
[124 nt withheld, positions 5637-5760]
C
[91 nt withheld, positions 5762-5852]
A
[49 nt withheld, positions 5854-5902]
CCTTTGACGTTGGAGTCCACGTTCTTT
[37 nt withheld, positions 5930-5966]
ACCCTATCTCGGTCTATTCTTTTGATT
